>Addgene plasmid #108828 | pBW2670_pCAG-PV1-pMag-L1-FlpO-169C-NLS-BGHpA | depositor full sequence | sequence record 205109 | Full Sequence
CCCAAGCTTGGCGTAATCATGGTCATAGCTGTTTCCTGTGTGAAATTGTTATCCGCTCACAATTCCACAC
AACATACGAGCCGGAAGCATAAAGTGTAAAGCCTGGGGTGCCTAATGAGTGAGCTAACTCACATTAATTG
CGTTGCGCTCACTGCCCGCTTTCCAGTCGGGAAACCTGTCGTGCCAGCGGATCCGCATCTCAATTAGTCA
GCAACCATAGTCCCGCCCCTAACTCCGCCCAGTTCCGCCCATTCTCCGCCCCATGGCTGACTAATTTTTT
TTATTTATGCAGAGGCCGAGGCCGCCTCGGCCTCTGAGCTATTCCAGAAGTAGTGAGGAGGCTTTTTTGG
AGGCCTAGGCTTTTGCAAAAAGCTAACTTGTTTATTGCAGCTTATAATGGTTACAAATAAAGCAATAGCA
TCACAAATTTCACAAATAAAGCATTTTTTTCACTGCATTCTAGTTGTGGTTTGTCCAAACTCATCAATGT
ATCTTATCATGTCTGGATCCGCTGCATTAATGAATCGGCCAACGCGCGGGGAGAGGCGGTTTGCGTATTG
GGCGCTCTTCCGCTTCCTCGCTCACTGACTCGCTGCGCTCGGTCGTTCGGCTGCGGCGAGCGGTATCAGC
TCACTCAAAGGCGGTAATACGGTTATCCACAGAATCAGGGGATAACGCAGGAAAGAACATGTGAGCAAAA
GGCCAGCAAAAGGCCAGGAACCGTAAAAAGGCCGCGTTGCTGGCGTTTTTCCATAGGCTCCGCCCCCCTG
ACGAGCATCACAAAAATCGACGCTCAAGTCAGAGGTGGCGAAACCCGACAGGACTATAAAGATACCAGGC
GTTTCCCCCTGGAAGCTCCCTCGTGCGCTCTCCTGTTCCGACCCTGCCGCTTACCGGATACCTGTCCGCC
TTTCTCCCTTCGGGAAGCGTGGCGCTTTCTCATAGCTCACGCTGTAGGTATCTCAGTTCGGTGTAGGTCG
TTCGCTCCAAGCTGGGCTGTGTGCACGAACCCCCCGTTCAGCCCGACCGCTGCGCCTTATCCGGTAACTA
TCGTCTTGAGTCCAACCCGGTAAGACACGACTTATCGCCACTGGCAGCAGCCACTGGTAACAGGATTAGC
AGAGCGAGGTATGTAGGCGGTGCTACAGAGTTCTTGAAGTGGTGGCCTAACTACGGCTACACTAGAAGAA
CAGTATTTGGTATCTGCGCTCTGCTGAAGCCAGTTACCTTCGGAAAAAGAGTTGGTAGCTCTTGATCCGG
CAAACAAACCACCGCTGGTAGCGGTGGTTTTTTTGTTTGCAAGCAGCAGATTACGCGCAGAAAAAAAGGA
TCTCAAGAAGATCCTTTGATCTTTTCTACGGGGTCTGACGCTCAGTGGAACGAAAACTCACGTTAAGGGA
TTTTGGTCATGAGATTATCAAAAAGGATCTTCACCTAGATCCTTTTAAATTAAAAATGAAGTTTTAAATC
AATCTAAAGTATATATGAGTAAACTTGGTCTGACAGTTACCAATGCTTAATCAGTGAGGCACCTATCTCA
GCGATCTGTCTATTTCGTTCATCCATAGTTGCCTGACTCCCCGTCGTGTAGATAACTACGATACGGGAGG
GCTTACCATCTGGCCCCAGTGCTGCAATGATACCGCGAGACCCACGCTCACCGGCTCCAGATTTATCAGC
AATAAACCAGCCAGCCGGAAGGGCCGAGCGCAGAAGTGGTCCTGCAACTTTATCCGCCTCCATCCAGTCT
ATTAATTGTTGCCGGGAAGCTAGAGTAAGTAGTTCGCCAGTTAATAGTTTGCGCAACGTTGTTGCCATTG
CTACAGGCATCGTGGTGTCACGCTCGTCGTTTGGTATGGCTTCATTCAGCTCCGGTTCCCAACGATCAAG
GCGAGTTACATGATCCCCCATGTTGTGCAAAAAAGCGGTTAGCTCCTTCGGTCCTCCGATCGTTGTCAGA
AGTAAGTTGGCCGCAGTGTTATCACTCATGGTTATGGCAGCACTGCATAATTCTCTTACTGTCATGCCAT
CCGTAAGATGCTTTTCTGTGACTGGTGAGTACTCAACCAAGTCATTCTGAGAATAGTGTATGCGGCGACC
GAGTTGCTCTTGCCCGGCGTCAATACGGGATAATACCGCGCCACATAGCAGAACTTTAAAAGTGCTCATC
ATTGGAAAACGTTCTTCGGGGCGAAAACTCTCAAGGATCTTACCGCTGTTGAGATCCAGTTCGATGTAAC
CCACTCGTGCACCCAACTGATCTTCAGCATCTTTTACTTTCACCAGCGTTTCTGGGTGAGCAAAAACAGG
AAGGCAAAATGCCGCAAAAAAGGGAATAAGGGCGACACGGAAATGTTGAATACTCATACTCTTCCTTTTT
CAATATTATTGAAGCATTTATCAGGGTTATTGTCTCATGAGCGGATACATATTTGAATGTATTTAGAAAA
ATAAACAAATAGGGGTTCCGCGCACATTTCCCCGAAAAGTGCCACCTGGGTCGACATTGATTATTGACTA
GTTATTAATAGTAATCAATTACGGGGTCATTAGTTCATAGCCCATATATGGAGTTCCGCGTTACATAACT
TACGGTAAATGGCCCGCCTGGCTGACCGCCCAACGACCCCCGCCCATTGACGTCAATAATGACGTATGTT
CCCATAGTAACGCCAATAGGGACTTTCCATTGACGTCAATGGGTGGAGTATTTACGGTAAACTGCCCACT
TGGCAGTACATCAAGTGTATCATATGCCAAGTACGCCCCCTATTGACGTCAATGACGGTAAATGGCCCGC
CTGGCATTATGCCCAGTACATGACCTTATGGGACTTTCCTACTTGGCAGTACATCTACGTATTAGTCATC
GCTATTACCATGGTCGAGGTGAGCCCCACGTTCTGCTTCACTCTCCCCATCTCCCCCCCCTCCCCACCCC
CAATTTTGTATTTATTTATTTTTTAATTATTTTGTGCAGCGATGGGGGCGGGGGGGGGGGGGGCGCGCGC
CAGGCGGGGCGGGGCGGGGCGAGGGGCGGGGCGGGGCGAGGCGGAAAGGTGCGGCGGCAGCCAATCAGAG
CGGCGCGCTCCGAAAGTTTCCTTTTATGGCGAGGCGGCGGCGGCGGCGGCCCTATAAAAAGCGAAGCGCG
CGGCGGGCGGGAGTCGCTGCGTTGCCTTCGCCCCGTGCCCCGCTCCGCGCCGCCTCGCGCCGCCCGCCCC
GGCTCTGACTGACCGCGTTACTCCCACAGGTGAGCGGGCGGGACGGCCCTTCTCCTCCGGGCTGTAATTA
GCGCTTGGTTTAATGACGGCTCGTTTCTTTTCTGTGGCTGCGTGAAAGCCTTAAAGGGCTCCGGGAGGGC
CCTTTGTGCGGGGGGGAGCGGCTCGGGGGGTGCGTGCGTGTGTGTGTGCGTGGGGAGCGCCGCGTGCGGC
TCCGCGCTGCCCGGCGGCTGTGAGCGCTGCGGGCGCGGCGCGGGGCTTTGTGCGCTCCGCAGTGTGCGCG
AGGGGAGCGCGGCCGGGGGCGGTGCCCCGCGGTGCGGGGGGGGCTGCGAGGGGAACAAAGGCTGCGTGCG
GGGTGTGTGCGTGGGGGGGTGAGCAGGGGGTGTGGGCGCGGCGGTCGGGCTGTAACCCCCCCCTGCACCC
CCCTCCCCGAGTTGCTGAGCACGGCCCGGCTTCGGGTGCGGGGCTCCGTACGGGGCGTGGCGCGGGGCTC
GCCGTGCCGGGCGGGGGGTGGCGGCAGGTGGGGGTGCCGGGCGGGGCGGGGCCGCCTCGGGCCGGGGAGG
GCTCGGGGGAGGGGCGCGGCGGCCCCCGGAGCGCCGGCGGCTGTCGAGGCGCGGCGAGCCGCAGCCATTG
CCTTTTATGGTAATCGTGCGAGAGGGCGCAGGGACTTCCTTTGTCCCAAATCTGTGCGGAGCCGAAATCT
GGGAGGCGCCGCCGCACCCCCTCTAGCGGGCGCGGGGCGAAGCGGTGCGGCGCCGGCAGGAAGGAAATGG
GCGGGGAGGGCCTTCGTGCGTCGCCGCGCCGCCGTCCCCTTCTCCCTCTCCAGCCTCGGGGCTGTCCGCG
GGGGGACGGCTGCCTTCGGGGGGGACGGGGCAGGGCGGGGTTCGGCTTCTGGCGTGTGACCGGCGGCTCT
AGAGCCTCTGCTAACCATGTTCATGCCTTCTTCTTTTTCCTACAGCTCCTGGGCAACGTGCTGGTTATTG
TGCTGTCTCATCATTTTGGCAAAGAATTGATTAATTCGAGCGAAGGCGCGCCCATTACTCGCATCCATTC
TCAGGCTGTCTCGTCTCGTCTCGCACGCGTGCCGCCACCATGCATACTCTTTATGCCCCCGGTGGATATG
ACATTATGGGATATCTGAGGCAGATCAGGAACCGGCCAAACCCGCAGGTGGAACTGGGCCCCGTGGATAC
ATCCTGCGCCTTGATTCTTTGTGACCTGAAACAGAAAGACACCCCGATAGTTTACGCGAGTGAAGCCTTC
CTCTACATGACAGGTTACAGCAACGCAGAGGTGCTGGGCCGGAATTGCCGGTTTCTGCAAAGCCCTGACG
GCATGGTGAAGCCCAAGAGCACCCGGAAGTACGTGGATAGTAACACAATCAATACTATGCGCAAGGCAAT
CGACAGGAATGCCGAGGTGCAGGTTGAAGTAGTCAATTTTAAAAAGAATGGACAGCGATTTGTTAATTTC
CTGACTATGATACCTGTTAGGGACGAAACAGGCGAGTATCGATACTCTATGGGATTCCAGTGCGAAACAG
AATCCGGAGGGTCTGGCTCCGGATCAAGTGGTGGCAGCGGTACCAGCAGGTTCACCAAGACCAAGACCCT
GTACCAGTTCCTGTTCCTGGCCACATTCATCAACTGCGGCAGGTTCAGCGACATCAAGAACGTGGACCCC
AAGAGCTTCAAGCTGGTGCAGAACAAGTACCTGGGCGTGATCATTCAGTGCCTGGTGACCGAGACCAAGA
CAAGCGTGTCCAGGCACATCTACTTTTTCAGCGCCAGAGGCAGGATCGACCCCCTGGTGTACCTGGACGA
GTTCCTGAGGAACAGCGAGCCCGTGCTGAAGAGAGTGAACAGGACCGGCAACAGCAGCAGCAACAAGCAG
GAGTACCAGCTGCTGAAGGACAACCTGGTGCGCAGCTACAACAAGGCCCTGAAGAAGAACGCCCCCTACC
CCATCTTCGCTATCAAGAACGGCCCTAAGAGCCACATCGGCAGGCACCTGATGACCAGCTTTCTGAGCAT
GAAGGGCCTGACCGAGCTGACAAACGTGGTGGGCAACTGGAGCGACAAGAGGGCCTCCGCCGTGGCCAGG
ACCACCTACACCCACCAGATCACCGCCATCCCCGACCACTACTTCGCCCTGGTGTCCAGGTACTACGCCT
ACGACCCCATCAGCAAGGAGATGATCGCCCTGAAGGACGAGACCAACCCCATCGAGGAGTGGCAGCACAT
CGAGCAGCTGAAGGGCAGCGCCGAGGGCAGCATCAGATACCCCGCCTGGAACGGCATCATCAGCCAGGAG
GTGCTGGACTACCTGAGCAGCTACATCAACAGGCGGATCCCCAAGAAAAAGCGGAAGGTGTGAGAATTCC
TGTGCCTTCTAGTTGCCAGCCATCTGTTGTTTGCCCCTCCCCCGTGCCTTCCTTGACCCTGGAAGGTGCC
ACTCCCACTGTCCTTTCCTAATAAAATGAGGAAATTGCATCGCATTGTCTGAGTAGGTGTCATTCTATTC
TGGGGGGTGGGGTGGGGCAGGACAGCAAGGGGGAGGATTGGGAAGACAATAGCAGGCATGCTGGGGATGC
GGTGGGCTCTATGGCTTCTGAGGCGGAAAGAACCAGCTGGGGCTCTAGGGGGTATCCCCACGCGCCCTGT
AGCGTGTACCGCTGGGAGTTCGTAGACGGAAACAAACGCAGAATCCAAGCGCGGCCGCCCAGGATACATA
GATTACCACAACTCCGAGCCCTTCCACCGCTAGCGCACTCCTCAGGTGCAGGCTGCCTATCAGAAGGTGG
TGGCTGGTGTGGCCAATGCCCTGGCTCACAAATACCACTGAGATCTTTTTCCCTCTGCCAAAAATTATGG
GGACATCATGAAGCCCCTTGAGCATCTGACTTCTGGCTAATAAAGGAAATTTATTTTCATTGCAATAGTG
TGTTGGAATTTTTTGTGTCTCTCACTCGGAAGGACATATGGGAGGGCAAATCATTTAAAACATCAGAATG
AGTATTTGGTTTAGAGTTTGGCAACATATGCCCATATGCTGGCTGCCATGAACAAAGGTTGGCTATAAAG
AGGTCATCAGTATATGAAACAGCCCCCTGCTGTCCATTCCTTATTCCATAGAAAAGCCTTGACTTGAGGT
TAGATTTTTTTTATATTTTGTTTTGTGTTATTTTTTTCTTTAACATCCCTAAAATTTTCCTTACATGTTT
TACTAGCCAGATTTTTCCTCCTCTCCTGACTACTCCCAGTCATAGCTGTCCCTCTTCTCTTATGGAGATC
CCTCGACCTGCAG
Features (pLannotate 1.2.2; 19 found; start..end, strand, type, name):
     46..62      -  protein_bind   lac operator: The lac repressor binds to the lac operator to inhibit transcription in E. coli. This inhibition can be relieved by adding lactose or isopropyl-β-D-thiogalactopyranoside (IPTG). lac repressor encoded by lacI
     70..100     -  promoter       lac promoter: promoter for the E. coli lac operon
    115..136     -  protein_bind   CAP binding site: CAP binding activates transcription in the presence of cAMP. E. coli catabolite activator protein
    149..188     -  CDS            lacI (fragment): lac repressor; lacI; The lac repressor binds to the lac operator to inhibit transcription in E. coli. This inhibition can be relieved by adding lactose or isopropyl-β-D-thiogalactopyranoside (IPTG).
    195..217     +  promoter       SV40 promoter (fragment): SV40 enhancer and early promoter
    221..355     +  rep_origin     SV40 ori: SV40 origin of replication
    375..509     +  polyA_signal   SV40 poly(A) signal: SV40 polyadenylation signal
    511..565     -  CDS            lacI (fragment): lac repressor; lacI; The lac repressor binds to the lac operator to inhibit transcription in E. coli. This inhibition can be relieved by adding lactose or isopropyl-β-D-thiogalactopyranoside (IPTG).
    748..1336    -  rep_origin     ori: high-copy-number ColE1/pMB1/pBR322/pUC origin of replication
   1507..2367    -  CDS            AmpR: β-lactamase; bla; confers resistance to ampicillin, carbenicillin, and related antibiotics
   2368..2472    -  promoter       AmpR promoter: bla
   2503..2882    +  enhancer       CMV enhancer: human cytomegalovirus immediate early enhancer
   2884..3159    +  promoter       chicken β-actin promoter: No description available
   3160..4175    +  intron         chimeric intron: chimera between introns from chicken β-actin and rabbit β-globin
   4802..5569    +  CDS            FLPo (fragment): nuclear-targeted site-specific recombinase FLPo is a mouse codon-optimized fusion between the SV40 nuclear localization signal and a thermostable version of the Saccharomyces cerevisiae site-specific recombinase FLP. Recombination occurs at FRT sequences.
   5600..5824    +  polyA_signal   bGH poly(A) signal: bovine growth hormone polyadenylation signal
   5828..5849    +  promoter       SV40 promoter (fragment): SV40 enhancer and early promoter
   5987..6058    +  CDS            HBB (fragment): HBB_PONPY - Experimental evidence at transcript level: Swiss-Prot protein existence level 2. Involved in oxygen transport from the lung to the various peripheral tissues. From Pongo pygmaeus (Bornean orangutan).
   6129..6184    +  polyA_signal   β-globin poly(A) signal: rabbit β-globin polyadenylation signal (Gil and Proudfoot, 1987)
