[The description below was written by a language model from this plasmid's Addgene catalogue record and pLannotate feature annotations shown in this document.]
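Description:
pBW2670_pCAG-PV1-pMag-L1-FlpO-169C-NLS-BGHpA is a 6.5 kb mammalian expression plasmid built on the pCAGGS backbone. It encodes one half of a split, light-inducible Flp recombinase. In E. coli it is maintained as a high-copy plasmid through a ColE1/pUC-type origin and selected with ampicillin via the β-lactamase gene. The backbone also carries an SV40 origin and leftover lac and SV40 promoter fragments that play no evident part in the payload.

Expression is driven by the CAG promoter, annotated here as the CMV immediate-early enhancer, the chicken β-actin promoter and a chimeric β-actin/β-globin intron, which together give strong constitutive transcription in many mammalian cell types. The insert, cloned between KpnI and EcoRI, is a synthetic fusion: the pMag photodimerisation domain at the N-terminus, a linker (L1 in the name), the mouse codon-optimised FlpO fragment running from residue 169 to the C-terminus, and a C-terminal nuclear localisation signal. The automated annotation detects only the FLPo fragment; the roughly 600 nt gap between the intron and this fragment presumably holds the pMag and linker sequences, which the annotation does not label. The record does not define the "PV1" element in the name. Transcripts terminate at a bGH polyadenylation signal, with the residual rabbit β-globin poly(A) region of pCAGGS lying downstream.

On its own this fragment should be catalytically inactive. It is meant to be co-expressed with a complementary N-terminal Flp fragment fused to the partner of pMag, normally nMag in the Magnet system, although the record does not name the partner construct. Blue light would then drive heterodimerisation, reconstitute Flp and trigger recombination at FRT sites. The construct belongs to a toolkit of chemical- and light-inducible recombinases for controlling gene expression in mammalian cells and mice.
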