Addgene plasmid #108828: pBW2670_pCAG-PV1-pMag-L1-FlpO-169C-NLS-BGHpA
Purpose: Expresses aa169 to C-terminus of Flp recombinase fused to pMag CID
Depositing lab: Wilson Wong. Depositing organization: Boston University Main Campus. Publication: High-performance chemical- and light-inducible recombinases in mammalian cells and mice. Weinberg BH, Cho JH, Agarwal Y, Pham NTH, Caraballo LD, Walkosz M, Ortega C, Trexler M, Tague N, Law B, Benman WKJ, Letendre J, Beal J, Wong WW. Nat Commun. 2019 Oct 24;10(1):4845. doi: 10.1038/s41467-019-12800-7. PubMed 31649244.
Backbone
  Vector backbone: pCAGGS
  Vector type: Mammalian Expression, Cre/Lox, Synthetic Biology
Growth in bacteria
  Bacterial resistance: Ampicillin, 100 μg/mL
  Growth temperature: 37°C
  Growth strain: NEB Stable
  Copy number: High Copy
Gene/Insert
  Gene/Insert name: Flp recombinase fragment aa169 to C-terminus
  Species: Synthetic
  Promoter: pCAG
  Tag / fusion protein: pMag (N terminal on insert); NLS (C terminal on insert)
  Cloning method: Restriction Enzyme; 5′ cloning site KpnI (not destroyed); 3′ cloning site EcoRI (not destroyed)
Terms and licenses: Academic/Nonprofit Terms; Industry Terms: Not Available to Industry
Depositor comments: Please visit https://www.biorxiv.org/content/10.1101/747121v1 for bioRxiv preprint.
How to cite: pBW2670_pCAG-PV1-pMag-L1-FlpO-169C-NLS-BGHpA was a gift from Wilson Wong (Addgene plasmid # 108828 ; http://n2t.net/addgene:108828 ; RRID:Addgene_108828)
