>Addgene plasmid #108828 | pBW2670_pCAG-PV1-pMag-L1-FlpO-169C-NLS-BGHpA | addgene partial sequence | sequence record 227092 | Addgene Partial NGS Result
TGCACCCCCCTCCCCGAGTTGCTGAGCACGGCCCGGCTTCGGGTGCGGGGCTCCGTACGGGGCGTGGCGC
GGGGCTCGCCGTGCCGGGCGGGGGGTGGCGGCAGGTGGGGGTGCCGGGCGGGGCGGGGCCGCCTCGGGCC
GGGGAGGGCTCGGGGGAGGGGCGCGGCGGCCCCCGGAGCGCCGGCGGCTGTCGAGGCGCGGCGAGCCGCA
GCCATTGCCTTTTATGGTAATCGTGCGAGAGGGCGCAGGGACTTCCTTTGTCCCAAATCTGTGCGGAGCC
GAAATCTGGGAGGCGCCGCCGCACCCCCTCTAGCGGGCGCGGGGCGAAGCGGTGCGGCGCCGGCAGGAAG
GAAATGGGCGGGGAGGGCCTTCGTGCGTCGCCGCGCCGCCGTCCCCTTCTCCCTCTCCAGCCTCGGGGCT
GTCCGCGGGGGGACGGCTGCCTTCGGGGGGGACGGGGCAGGGCGGGGTTCGGCTTCTGGCGTGTGACCGG
CGGCTCTAGAGCCTCTGCTAACCATGTTCATGCCTTCTTCTTTTTCCTACAGCTCCTGGGCAACGTGCTG
GTTATTGTGCTGTCTCATCATTTTGGCAAAGAATTGATTAATTCGAGCGAAGGCGCGCCCATTACTCGCA
TCCATTCTCAGGCTGTCTCGTCTCGTCTCGCACGCGTGCCGCCACCATGCATACTCTTTATGCCCCCGGT
GGATATGACATTATGGGATATCTGAGGCAGATCAGGAACCGGCCAAACCCGCAGGTGGAACTGGGCCCCG
TGGATACATCCTGCGCCTTGATTCTTTGTGACCTGAAACAGAAAGACACCCCGATAGTTTACGCGAGTGA
AGCCTTCCTCTACATGACAGGTTACAGCAACGCAGAGGTGCTGGGCCGGAATTGCCGGTTTCTGCAAAGC
CCTGACGGCATGGTGAAGCCCAAGAGCACCCGGAAGTACGTGGATAGTAACACAATCAATACTATGCGCA
AGGCAATCGACAGGAATGCCGAGGTGCAGGTTGAAGTAGTCAATTTTAAAAAGAATGGACAGCGATTTGT
TAATTTCCTGACTATGATACCTGTTAGGGACGAAACAGGCGAGTATCGATACTCTATGGGATTCCAGTGC
GAAACAGAATCCGGAGGGTCTGGCTCCGGATCAAGTGGTGGCAGCGGTACCAGCAGGTTCACCAAGACCA
AGACCCTGTACCAGTTCCTGTTCCTGGCCACATTCATCAACTGCGGCAGGTTCAGCGACATCAAGAACGT
GGACCCCAAGAGCTTCAAGCTGGTGCAGAACAAGTACCTGGGCGTGATCATTCAGTGCCTGGTGACCGAG
ACCAAGACAAGCGTGTCCAGGCACATCTACTTTTTCAGCGCCAGAGGCAGGATCGACCCCCTGGTGTACC
TGGACGAGTTCCTGAGGAACAGCGAGCCCGTGCTGAAGAGAGTGAACAGGACCGGCAACAGCAGCAGCAA
CAAGCAGGAGTACCAGCTGCTGAAGGACAACCTGGTGCGCAGCTACAACAAGGCCCTGAAGAAGAACGCC
CCCTACCCCATCTTCGCTATCAAGAACGGCCCTAAGAGCCACATCGGCAGGCACCTGATGACCAGCTTTC
TGAGCATGAAGGGCCTGACCGAGCTGACAAACGTGGTGGGCAACTGGAGCGACAAGAGGGCCTCCGCCGT
GGCCAGGACCACCTACACCCACCAGATCACCGCCATCCCCGACCACTACTTCGCCCTGGTGTCCAGGTAC
TACGCCTACGACCCCATCAGCAAGGAGATGATCGCCCTGAAGGACGAGACCAACCCCATCGAGGAGTGGC
AGCACATCGAGCAGCTGAAGGGCAGCGCCGAGGGCAGCATCAGATACCCCGCCTGGAACGGCATCATCAG
CCAGGAGGTGCTGGACTACCTGAGCAGCTACATCAACAGGCGGATCCCCAAGAAAAAGCGGAAGGTGTGA
GAATTCCTGTGCCTTCTAGTTGCCAGCCATCTGTTGTTTGCCCCTCCCCCGTGCCTTCCTTGACCCTGGA
AGGTGCCACTCCCACTGTCCTTTCCTAATAAAATGAGGAAATTGCATCGCATTGTCTGAGTAGGTGTCAT
TCTATTCTGGGGGGTGGGGTGGGGCAGGACAGCAAGGGGGAGGATTGGGAAGACAATAGCAGGCATGCTG
GGGATGCGGTGGGCTCTATGGCTTCTGAGGCGGAAAGAACCAGCTGGGGCTCTAGGGGGTATCCCCACGC
GCCCTGTAGCGTGTACCGCTGGGAGTTCGTAGACGGAAACAAACGCAGAATCCAAGCGCGGCCGCCCAGG
ATACATAGATTACCACAACTCCGAGCCCTTCCACCGCTAGCGCACTCCTCAGGTGCAGGCTGCCTATCAG
AAGGTGGTGGCTGGTGTGGCCAATGCCCTGGCTCACAAATACCACTGAGATCTTTTTCCCTCTGCCAAAA
ATTATGGGGACATCATGAAGCCCCTTGAGCATCTGACTTCTGGCTAATAAAGGAAATTTATTTTCATTGC
AATAGTGTGTTGGAATTTTTTGTGTCTCTCACTCGGAAGGACATATGGGAGGGCAAATCATTTAAAACAT
CAGAATGAGTATTTGGTTTAGAGTTTGGCAACATATGCCCATATGCTGGCTGCCATGAACAAAGGTTGGC
TATAAAGAGGTCATCAGTATATGAAACAGCCCCCTGCTGTCCATTCCTTATTCCATAGAAAAGCCTTGAC
TTGAGGTTAGATTTTTTTTATATTTTGTTTTGTGTTATTTTTTTCTTTAACATCCCTAAAATTTTCCTTA
CATGTTTTACTAGCCAGATTTTTCCTCCTCTCCTGACTACTCCCAGTCATAGCTGTCCCTCTTCTCTTAT
GGAGATCCCTCGACCTGCAGCCCAAGCTTGGCGTAATCATGGTCATAGCTGTTTCCTGTGTGAAATTGTT
ATCCGCTCACAATTCCACACAACATACGAGCCGGAAGCATAAAGTGTAAAGCCTGGGGTGCCTAATGAGT
GAGCTAACTCACATTAATTGCGTTGCGCTCACTGCCCGCTTTCCAGTCGGGAAACCTGTCGTGCCAGCGG
ATCCGCATCTCAATTAGTCAGCAACCATAGTCCCGCCCCTAACTCCGCCCAGTTCCGCCCATTCTCCGCC
CCATGGCTGACTAATTTTTTTTATTTATGCAGAGGCCGAGGCCGCCTCGGCCTCTGAGCTATTCCAGAAG
TAGTGAGGAGGCTTTTTTGGAGGCCTAGGCTTTTGCAAAAAGCTAACTTGTTTATTGCAGCTTATAATGG
TTACAAATAAAGCAATAGCATCACAAATTTCACAAATAAAGCATTTTTTTCACTGCATTCTAGTTGTGGT
TTGTCCAAACTCATCAATGTATCTTATCATGTCTGGATCCGCTGCATTAATGAATCGGCCAACGCGCGGG
GAGAGGCGGTTTGCGTATTGGGCGCTCTTCCGCTTCCTCGCTCACTGACTCGCTGCGCTCGGTCGTTCGG
CTGCGGCGAGCGGTATCAGCTCACTCAAAGGCGGTAATACGGTTATCCACAGAATCAGGGGATAACGCAG
GAAAGAACATGTGAGCAAAAGGCCAGCAAAAGGCCAGGAACCGTAAAAAGGCCGCGTTGCTGGCGTTTTT
CCATAGGCTCCGCCCCCCTGACGAGCATCACAAAAATCGACGCTCAAGTCAGAGGTGGCGAAACCCGACA
GGACTATAAAGATACCAGGCGTTTCCCCCTGGAAGCTCCCTCGTGCGCTCTCCTGTTCCGACCCTGCCGC
TTACCGGATACCTGTCCGCCTTTCTCCCTTCGGGAAGCGTGGCGCTTTCTCATAGCTCACGCTGTAGGTA
TCTCAGTTCGGTGTAGGTCGTTCGCTCCAAGCTGGGCTGTGTGCACGAACCCCCCGTTCAGCCCGACCGC
TGCGCCTTATCCGGTAACTATCGTCTTGAGTCCAACCCGGTAAGACACGACTTATCGCCACTGGCAGCAG
CCACTGGTAACAGGATTAGCAGAGCGAGGTATGTAGGCGGTGCTACAGAGTTCTTGAAGTGGTGGCCTAA
CTACGGCTACACTAGAAGAACAGTATTTGGTATCTGCGCTCTGCTGAAGCCAGTTACCTTCGGAAAAAGA
GTTGGTAGCTCTTGATCCGGCAAACAAACCACCGCTGGTAGCGGTGGTTTTTTTGTTTGCAAGCAGCAGA
TTACGCGCAGAAAAAAAGGATCTCAAGAAGATCCTTTGATCTTTTCTACGGGGTCTGACGCTCAGTGGAA
CGAAAACTCACGTTAAGGGATTTTGGTCATGAGATTATCAAAAAGGATCTTCACCTAGATCCTTTTAAAT
TAAAAATGAAGTTTTAAATCAATCTAAAGTATATATGAGTAAACTTGGTCTGACAGTTACCAATGCTTAA
TCAGTGAGGCACCTATCTCAGCGATCTGTCTATTTCGTTCATCCATAGTTGCCTGACTCCCCGTCGTGTA
GATAACTACGATACGGGAGGGCTTACCATCTGGCCCCAGTGCTGCAATGATACCGCGAGACCCACGCTCA
CCGGCTCCAGATTTATCAGCAATAAACCAGCCAGCCGGAAGGGCCGAGCGCAGAAGTGGTCCTGCAACTT
TATCCGCCTCCATCCAGTCTATTAATTGTTGCCGGGAAGCTAGAGTAAGTAGTTCGCCAGTTAATAGTTT
GCGCAACGTTGTTGCCATTGCTACAGGCATCGTGGTGTCACGCTCGTCGTTTGGTATGGCTTCATTCAGC
TCCGGTTCCCAACGATCAAGGCGAGTTACATGATCCCCCATGTTGTGCAAAAAAGCGGTTAGCTCCTTCG
GTCCTCCGATCGTTGTCAGAAGTAAGTTGGCCGCAGTGTTATCACTCATGGTTATGGCAGCACTGCATAA
TTCTCTTACTGTCATGCCATCCGTAAGATGCTTTTCTGTGACTGGTGAGTACTCAACCAAGTCATTCTGA
GAATAGTGTATGCGGCGACCGAGTTGCTCTTGCCCGGCGTCAATACGGGATAATACCGCGCCACATAGCA
GAACTTTAAAAGTGCTCATCATTGGAAAACGTTCTTCGGGGCGAAAACTCTCAAGGATCTTACCGCTGTT
GAGATCCAGTTCGATGTAACCCACTCGTGCACCCAACTGATCTTCAGCATCTTTTACTTTCACCAGCGTT
TCTGGGTGAGCAAAAACAGGAAGGCAAAATGCCGCAAAAAAGGGAATAAGGGCGACACGGAAATGTTGAA
TACTCATACTCTTCCTTTTTCAATATTATTGAAGCATTTATCAGGGTTATTGTCTCATGAGCGGATACAT
ATTTGAATGTATTTAGAAAAATAAACAAATAGGGGTTCCGCGCACATTTCCCCGAAAAGTGCCACCTGGG
TCGACATTGATTATTGACTAGTTATTAATAGTAATCAATTACGGGGTCATTAGTTCATAGCCCATATATG
GAGTTCCGCGTTACATAACTTACGGTAAATGGCCCGCCTGGCTGACCGCCCAACGACCCCCGCCCATTGA
CGTCAATAATGACGTATGTTCCCATAGTAACGCCAATAGGGACTTTCCATTGACGTCAATGGGTGGAGTA
TTTACGGTAAACTGCCCACTTGGCAGTACATCAAGTGTATCATATGCCAAGTACGCCCCCTATTGACGTC
AATGACGGTAAATGGCCCGCCTGGCATTATGCCCAGTACATGACCTTATGGGACTTTCCTACTTGGCAGT
ACATCTACGTATTAGTCATCGCTATTACCATGGTCGAGGTGAGCCCCACGTTCTGCTTCACTCTCCCCAT
CTCCCCCCCCTCCCCACCCCCAATTTTGTATTTATTTATTTTTTAATTATTTTGTGCAGCGATGGGG
